Addgene plasmid #129012: pMM0651
Purpose: Control for optogenetic machinery (pSTRONG-VP16-CIB1/pMEDIUM-ZCRY2PHR) integration with pSTRONG-mRUBY2 reporter
Depositing lab: Megan McClean. Depositing organization: University of Wisconsin, Madison. Publication: A yeast optogenetic toolkit (yOTK) for gene expression control in Saccharomyces cerevisiae. An-Adirekkun JM, Stewart CJ, Geller SH, Patel MT, Melendez J, Oakes BL, Noyes MB, McClean MN. Biotechnol Bioeng. 2019 Dec 2. doi: 10.1002/bit.27234. PubMed 31788779.
Backbone
  Vector backbone: NA
  Vector type: Yeast Expression
Growth in bacteria
  Bacterial resistance: Kanamycin, 50 μg/mL
  Growth temperature: 37°C
  Growth strain: DH5alpha
  Copy number: High Copy
Gene/Insert
  Gene/Insert name: 5' URA3-pTEF1-SV40NLS-VP16-CIB1-tENO1-pRPL18B-SV40NLS-ZCRY2PHR-tSSA1-pTDH3-mRUBY2-tADH1-URA3 URA3 3'-KanR-ColE1
  Species: S. cerevisiae (budding yeast)
  Cloning method: Restriction Enzyme; 5′ cloning site unknown (unknown if destroyed); 3′ cloning site unknown (unknown if destroyed)
Terms and licenses: Academic/Nonprofit Terms; Industry Terms: Not Available to Industry
How to cite: pMM0651 was a gift from Megan McClean (Addgene plasmid # 129012 ; http://n2t.net/addgene:129012 ; RRID:Addgene_129012)
