[The description below was written by a language model from this plasmid's Addgene catalogue record and pLannotate feature annotations shown in this document.]
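Description:
pMM0651 is a yeast integrating expression plasmid from a Saccharomyces cerevisiae optogenetic toolkit, assembled from modular parts rather than on a named backbone (the record lists none). In E. coli it is maintained at high copy through a ColE1/pUC-type origin and selected with kanamycin via an aph(3')-Ia KanR gene. No yeast replication origin or centromere is annotated. Instead, the payload is flanked by 5' and 3' URA3 homology regions, and the feature table's hits to TIM9 and GEA2, which neighbour URA3 in the genome, probably reflect these arms. This points to chromosomal integration at the URA3 locus, with a complete URA3 gene and promoter serving as the auxotrophic marker, counterselectable with 5-FOA.

The payload consists of three transcription units. The strong TEF1 promoter drives an SV40 NLS–VP16 activation domain–CIB1 fusion, terminated by tENO1. The medium-strength RPL18B promoter drives an SV40 NLS–zinc-finger DNA-binding domain–CRY2PHR fusion (ZCRY2PHR), terminated by tSSA1. The RPL18B promoter and these two terminators appear in the insert name but were not picked up by the annotation. Blue light induces CRY2PHR to bind CIB1, reconstituting a split transcription factor that recruits VP16 to zinc-finger binding sites.

In this construct, however, the mRuby2 red fluorescent reporter is placed under the strong constitutive TDH3 (GAP) promoter with the ADH1 terminator, not under a light-responsive promoter. The plasmid therefore serves as a control strain construct: it carries the full optogenetic machinery alongside a constitutively expressed reporter, which gives a light-independent reference for reporter expression when characterising light-inducible versions of the system.
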