Features (pLannotate 1.2.2; 17 found; start..end, strand, type, name):
      1..408     +  promoter       TEF1 promoter: S. cerevisiae TEF1; promoter for EF-1α
    458..477     +  CDS            SV40 NLS (fragment): nuclear localization signal of SV40 (simian virus 40) large T antigen
    500..703     +  CDS            VP16 AD (fragment): transcriptional activation domain of herpes simplex virus protein VP16 (Triezenberg et al., 1988; Cousens et al., 1989); UL48
    706..724     +  promoter       T7 promoter: promoter for bacteriophage T7 RNA polymerase
    749..1753    +  CDS            BHLH63: BH063_ARATH - Also known as CIB1, EN84. Experimental evidence at protein level: Swiss-Prot protein existence level 1. Transcription factor that binds DNA to G box 5'-CACGTG-3' and, to a lower extent, to E-box 5'-CANNTG-3' in vitro. Binds to chromatin DNA of the FT gene and promotes its expression, and thus triggers flowering in response to blue light. From Arabidopsis thaliana (Mouse-ear cress).
   2817..2988    +  CDS            ZFHD1 (DNA binding domain) (fragment): composite human DNA-binding domain composed of domains from the transcription factors Zif268 and Oct-1 (Pomerantz et al., 1995)
   3081..4574    +  CDS            CRY2PHR: N-terminal photolyase homology region of Arabidopsis thaliana cryptochrome 2 binds to CIB1 upon exposure to blue light (Kennedy et al., 2010)
   4867..5533    +  promoter       GAP promoter: S. cerevisiae TDH3; promoter for glyceraldehyde-3-phosphate dehydrogenase
   5540..6250    +  CDS            mRuby2: mRuby2 is a basic (constitutively fluorescent) red fluorescent protein published in 2012, derived from Entacmaea quadricolor. It has moderate acid sensitivity.
   6266..6453    +  terminator     ADH1 terminator: S. cerevisiae ADH1; transcription terminator for the S. cerevisiae alcohol dehydrogenase 1 (ADH1) gene
   6539..6715    +  promoter       URA3 promoter (fragment): S. cerevisiae URA3
   6716..7519    +  CDS            URA3: orotidine-5'-phosphate decarboxylase, required for uracil biosynthesis; S. cerevisiae URA3; yeast auxotrophic marker, counterselectable with 5-fluoroorotic acid (5-FOA)
   7787..8047    +  CDS            TIM9: TIM9_YEAST - Experimental evidence at protein level: Swiss-Prot protein existence level 1. Mitochondrial intermembrane chaperone that participates in the import and insertion of multi-pass transmembrane proteins into the mitochondrial inner membrane. Also required for the transfer of beta- barrel precursors from the TOM complex to the sorting and assembly machinery (SAM complex) of the outer membrane. Acts as a chaperone-like protein that protects the hydrophobic precursors from aggregation and guide them through the mitochondrial intermembrane space. Compared to TIM10, it may have a strong st
   8161..8976    -  CDS            KanR: aminoglycoside phosphotransferase; aph(3')-Ia; confers resistance to kanamycin in bacteria or G418 (Geneticin®) in eukaryotes
   9201..9789    +  rep_origin     ori: high-copy-number ColE1/pMB1/pBR322/pUC origin of replication
   9896..10252   +  CDS            GEA2 (fragment): GEA2_YEAST - Experimental evidence at protein level: Swiss-Prot protein existence level 1. Activates the ARF proteins by exchanging bound GDP for free GTP. Plays a role in maintaining mitochondrial morphology (PubMed:25190516). From Saccharomyces cerevisiae (strain ATCC 204508 / S288c) (Baker's yeast).
  10449..10586   +  CDS            MRL1 (fragment): MRL1_YEAST - Experimental evidence at protein level: Swiss-Prot protein existence level 1. Sorting receptor involved in the transport of vacuolar enzymes from the Golgi complex to the vacuole. Involved in the delivery and maturation of PEP4 (vacuolar proteinase A) and PRB1 (vacuolar proteinase B). From Saccharomyces cerevisiae (strain ATCC 204508 / S288c) (Baker's yeast).
>Addgene plasmid #129012 | pMM0651 | addgene full sequence | sequence record 259438 | Addgene NGS Result
CCACACACCATAGCTTCAAAATGTTTCTACTCCTTTTTTACTCTTCCAGATTTTCTCGGACTCCGCGCAT
CGCCGTACCACTTCAAAACACCCAAGCACAGCATACTAAATTTCCCCTCTTTCTTCCTCTAGGGTGTCGT
TAATTACCCGTACTAAAGGTTTGGAAAAGAAAAAAGACACCGCCTCGTTTCTTTTTCTTCGTCGAAAAAG
GCAATAAAAATTTTTATCACGTTTCTTTTTCTTGAAAATTTTTTTTTTTGATTTTTTTCTCTTTCGATGA
CCTCCCATTGATATTTAAGTTAATAAACGGTCATCAATTTCTCAAGTTTCAGTTTCATTTTTCTTGTTCT
ATTACAACTTTTTTTACTTCTTGCTCATTAGAAAGAAAGCATAGCAATCTAATCTAAGTTTTAATTACAA
AAGATCTATGGATAAAGCGGAATTAATTCCCGAGCCTCCAAAAAAGAAGAGAAAGGTCGAATTGGGTACC
GCCGCCTCGGAGCTCCACTTAGACGGCGAGGACGTGGCGATGGCGCATGCCGACGCGCTAGACGATTTCG
ATCTGGACATGTTGGGGGACGGGGATTCCCCGGGTCCGGGATTTACCCCCCACGACTCCGCCCCCTACGG
CGCTCTGGATATGGCCGACTTCGAGTTTGAGCAGATGTTTACCGATGCCCTTGGAATTGACGAGTACGGT
GGGTTTAATACGACTCACTATAGGGCGAGCGCCGAAGCTAGCGCCACCATGAATGGAGCTATAGGAGGTG
ACCTTTTGCTCAATTTTCCTGACATGTCGGTCCTAGAGCGCCAAAGGGCTCACCTCAAGTACCTCAATCC
CACCTTTGATTCTCCTCTCGCCGGCTTCTTTGCCGATTCTTCAATGATTACCGGCGGCGAGATGGACAGC
TATCTTTCGACTGCCGGTTTGAATCTTCCGATGATGTACGGTGAAACGACGGTGGAAGGTGATTCAAGAC
TCTCAATTTCGCCGGAAACGACGCTTGGGACTGGAAATTTCAAGAAACGGAAGTTTGATACAGAGACTAA
GGATTGTAATGAGAAGAAGAAGAAGATGACGATGAACAGAGATGACCTAGTAGAAGAAGGAGAAGAAGAG
AAGTCGAAAATAACAGAGCAAAACAATGGGAGCACAAAAAGCATCAAGAAGATGAAACACAAAGCCAAGA
AAGAAGAGAACAATTTCTCTAATGATTCATCTAAAGTGACGAAGGAATTGGAGAAAACGGATTATATTCA
TGTTCGTGCACGACGAGGCCAAGCCACTGATAGTCACAGCATAGCAGAACGAGTTAGAAGAGAAAAGATC
AGTGAGAGAATGAAGTTTCTACAAGATTTGGTTCCTGGATGCGACAAGATCACAGGCAAAGCAGGGATGC
TTGATGAAATCATTAACTATGTTCAGTCTCTTCAGAGACAAATCGAGTTCTTATCGATGAAACTAGCAAT
TGTGAATCCAAGGCCGGATTTTGATATGGATGACATTTTTGCCAAAGAGGTTGCCTCAACTCCAATGACT
GTGGTGCCATCTCCTGAAATGGTTCTTTCCGGTTATTCTCATGAGATGGTTCACTCTGGTTATTCTAGTG
AGATGGTTAACTCCGGTTACCTTCATGTCAATCCAATGCAGCAAGTGAATACCAGTTCTGATCCATTGTC
ATGCTTCAACAATGGCGAAGCTCCTTCGATGTGGGACTCTCATGTGCAGAATCTCTATGGCAATTTAGGA
GTACCGGTCATCGAGCTCGAGCTGCAGATGAATCGTAGATACGGATCCTAACTCGAGAGCTTTTGATTAA
GCCTTCTAGTCCAAAAAACACGTTTTTTTGTCATTTATTTCATTTTCTTAGAATAGTTTAGTTTATTCAT
TTTATAGTCACGAATGTTTTATGATTCTATATAGGGTTGCAAACAAGCATTTTTCATTTTATGTTAAAAC
AATTTCAGGTTTACCTTTTATTCTGCTTGTGGTGACGCGTGTATCCGCCCGCTCTTTTGGTCACCCATGT
ATGCTGCCAAACCAGATGTCAACACAGCTACAACGAAGAGGATGTCCAATATTTTTTTTAAGGAATAAGG
ATACTTCAAGACTAGATTCCCCCCTGCATTCCCATCAGAACCGTAAACCTTGGCGCTTTCCTTGGGAAGT
ATTCAAGAAGTGCCTTGTCCGGTTTCTGTGGCTCACAAACCAGCGCGCCCGATATGGCTTTCTTTTCACT
TATGAATGTACCAGTACGGGACAATTAGAACGCTCCTGTAACAATCTCTTTGCAAATGTGGGGTTACATT
CTAACCATGTCACACTGCTGACGAAATTCAAAGTAAAAAAAAATGGGACCACGTCTTGAGAACGATAGAT
TTTCTTTATTTTACATTGAACAGTCGTTGTCTCAGCGCGCTTTATGTTTTCATTCATACTTCATATTATA
AAATAACAAAAGAAGAATTTCATATTCACGCCCAAGAAATCAGGCTGCTTTCCAAATGCAATTGACACTT
CATTAGCCATCACACAAAACTCTTTCTTGCTGGAGCTTCTTTTAAAAAAGACCTCAGTACACCAAACACG
TTACCCGACCTCGTTATTTTACGACAACTATGATAAAATTCTGAAGAAAAAATAAAAAAATTTTCATACT
TCTTGCTTTTATTTAAACCATTGAATGATTTCTTTTGAACAAAACTACCTGTTTCACCAAAGGAAATAGA
AAGAAAAAATCAATTAGAAGAAAACAAAAAACAAAAGATCTATGGCCCCCAAGAAGAAGAGGAAGGTTGG
TATTCACGGGGGTACCCGCCCATATGCTTGCCCTGTCGAGTCCTGCGATCGCCGCTTTTCTCGCTCGGAT
GAGCTTACCCGCCATATCCGCATCCATACCGGTCAGAAGCCCTTCCAGTGTCGAATCTGCATGCGTAACT
TCAGTCGTAGTGACCACCTTACCACCCACATCCGCACCCACACAGGCGAGAAGCCTTTTGCCTGTGACAT
TTGTGGGAGGAAGTTTGCCAGGAGTGATGAACGCAAGAGGCATACCAAAATCCATACAGGTGCTAGCTTC
ATGAAGATGGACAAAAAGACTATAGTTTGGTTTAGAAGAGATCTAAGGATTGAGGATAATCCTGCATTAG
CAGCAGCTGCTCACGAAGGATCTGTTTTTCCTGTCTTCATTTGGTGTCCTGAAGAAGAAGGACAGTTTTA
TCCTGGAAGAGCTTCAAGATGGTGGATGAAACAATCACTTGCTCACTTATCTCAATCCTTGAAGGCTCTT
GGATCTGACCTCACTTTAATCAAAACCCACAACACGATTTCAGCGATCTTGGATTGTATCCGCGTTACCG
GTGCTACAAAAGTCGTCTTTAACCACCTCTATGATCCTGTTTCGTTAGTTCGGGACCATACCGTAAAGGA
GAAGCTGGTGGAACGTGGGATCTCTGTGCAAAGCTACAATGGAGATCTATTGTATGAACCGTGGGAGATA
TACTGCGAAAAGGGCAAACCTTTTACGAGTTTCAATTCTTACTGGAAGAAATGCTTAGATATGTCGATTG
AATCCGTTATGCTTCCTCCTCCTTGGCGGTTGATGCCAATAACTGCAGCGGCTGAAGCGATTTGGGCGTG
TTCGATTGAAGAACTAGGGCTGGAGAATGAGGCCGAGAAACCGAGCAATGCGTTGTTAACTAGAGCTTGG
AGTCCAGGATGGAGCAATGCTGATAAGTTACTAAATGAGTTCATCGAGAAGCAGTTGATAGATTATGCAA
AGAACAGCAAGAAAGTTGTTGGGAATTCTACTTCACTACTTTCTCCGTATCTCCATTTCGGGGAAATAAG
CGTCAGACACGTTTTCCAGTGTGCCCGGATGAAACAAATTATATGGGCAAGAGATAAGAACAGTGAAGGA
GAAGAAAGTGCAGATCTTTTTCTTAGGGGAATCGGTTTAAGAGAGTATTCTCGGTATATATGTTTCAACT
TCCCGTTTACTCACGAGCAATCGTTGTTGAGTCATCTTCGGTTTTTCCCTTGGGATGCTGATGTTGATAA
GTTCAAGGCCTGGAGACAAGGCAGGACCGGTTATCCGTTGGTGGATGCCGGAATGAGAGAGCTTTGGGCT
ACCGGATGGATGCATAACAGAATAAGAGTGATTGTTTCAAGCTTTGCTGTGAAGTTTCTTCTCCTTCCAT
GGAAATGGGGAATGAAGTATTTCTGGGATACACTTTTGGATGCTGATTTGGAATGTGACATCCTTGGCTG
GCAGTATATCTCTGGGAGTATCCCCGATGGCCACGAGCTTGATCGCTTGGACAATCCCGCGTTACAAGGC
GCCAAATATGACCCAGAAGGTGAGTACATAAGGCAATGGCTTCCCGAGCTTGCGAGATTGCCAACTGAAT
GGATCCATCATCCATGGGACGCTCCTTTAACCGTACTCAAAGCTTCTGGTGTGGAACTCGGAACAAACTA
TGCGAAACCCATTGTAGACATCGACACAGCTCGTGAGCTACTAGCTAAAGCTATTTCAAGAACCCGTGAA
GCACAGATCATGATCGGAGCAGCAGCCCGGGGATCCTAACTCGAGGCCAATTGGTGCGGCAATTGATAAT
AACGAAAATGTCTTTTAATGATCTGGGTATAATGAGGAATTTTCCGAACGTTTTTACTTTATATATATAT
ATACATGTAACATATATTCTATACGCTATAGAGAAAGGAAATTTTTCAATTAAAAAAAAAATAGAGAAAG
AGTTTCACTTCTTGATTATCGCTAACACTAATGGTTGAAGTACTGCTACTTTAATTTTATGCTGGATGCA
CACACTGGCTTAAGATGACAACGCAGTTCGAGTTTATCATTATCAATACTGCCATTTCAAAGAATACGTA
AATAATTAATAGTAGTGATTTTCCTAACTTTATTTAGTCAAAAAATTAGCCTTTTAATTCTGCTGTAACC
CGTACATGCCCAAAATAGGGGGCGGGTTACACAGAATATATAACATCGTAGGTGTCTGGGTGAACAGTTT
ATTCCTGGCATCCACTAAATATAATGGAGCCCGCTTTTTAAGCTGGCATCCAGAAAAAAAAAGAATCCCA
GCACCAAAATATTGTTTTCTTCACCAACCATCAGTTCATAGGTCCATTCTCTTAGCGCAACTACAGAGAA
CAGGGGCACAAACAGGCAAAAAACGGGCACAACCTCAATGGAGTGATGCAACCTGCCTGGAGTAAATGAT
GACACAAGGCAATTGACCCACGCATGTATCTATCTCATTTTCTTACACCTTCTATTACCTTCTGCTCTCT
CTGATTTGGAAAAAGCTGAAAAAAAAGGTTGAAACCAGTTCCCTGAAATTATTCCCCTACTTGACTAATA
AGTATATAAAGACGGTAGGTATTGATTGTAATTCTGTAAATCTATTTCTTAAACTTCTTAAATTCTACTT
TTATAGTTAGTCTTTTTTTTAGTTTTAAAACACCAAGAACTTAGTTTCGAATAAACACACATAAACAAAC
AAAAGATCTATGGTGTCCAAAGGAGAGGAGTTAATCAAGGAAAACATGAGAATGAAAGTTGTCATGGAGG
GCTCCGTTAATGGTCACCAATTCAAGTGTACAGGGGAAGGTGAAGGTAATCCTTACATGGGTACACAAAC
TATGAGAATTAAAGTAATTGAAGGCGGACCACTACCATTTGCATTTGACATTCTGGCAACGTCATTCATG
TACGGATCACGAACTTTCATCAAGTACCCTAAAGGTATACCAGACTTTTTCAAGCAATCTTTTCCAGAGG
GTTTTACATGGGAAAGGGTTACAAGATACGAAGATGGGGGTGTCGTCACAGTTATGCAAGATACTTCATT
AGAAGATGGCTGCCTTGTCTATCATGTGCAAGTAAGAGGGGTGAATTTTCCTTCTAACGGACCTGTGATG
CAGAAAAAGACCAAAGGTTGGGAACCAAATACTGAAATGATGTACCCAGCTGATGGAGGTTTGAGAGGCT
ACACACACATGGCGCTTAAAGTTGATGGTGGAGGTCATTTGTCTTGTAGTTTTGTTACCACTTATCGTTC
TAAAAAGACTGTTGGCAATATCAAAATGCCAGGAATACATGCTGTAGACCACAGACTAGAAAGACTCGAA
GAGAGCGATAACGAAATGTTCGTTGTACAGAGAGAGCATGCCGTAGCCAAATTTGCTGGCTTAGGCGGTG
GTATGGATGAATTGTATAAGGGATCCTAACTCGAGGCGAATTTCTTATGATTTATGATTTTTATTATTAA
ATAAGTTATAAAAAAAATAAGTGTATACAAATTTTAAAGTGACTCTTAGGTTTTAAAACGAAAATTCTTA
TTCTTGAGTAACTCTTTCCTGTAGGTCAGGTTGCTTTCTCAGGTATAGCATGAGGTCGCTCTTATTGACC
ACACCTCTACCGGCATGCCGAGCAAATGCCTGCAAATCGCTCCCCATTTCGCTGAGCAGTTACAGAGATG
TTACGAACCACTAGTGCACTGCAGTACACGGTTTCCTTGAAATTTTTTTGATTCGGTAATCTCCGAACAG
AAGGAAGAACGAAGGAAGGAGCACAGACTTAGATTGGTATATATACGCATATGTAGTGTTGAAGAAACAT
GAAATTGCCCAGTATTCTTAACCCAACTGCACAGAACAAAAACGTGCAGGAAACGAAGATAAATCATGTC
GAAAGCTACATATAAGGAACGTGCTGCTACTCATCCTAGTCCTGTTGCTGCCAAGCTATTTAATATCATG
CACGAAAAGCAAACAAACTTGTGTGCTTCATTGGATGTTCGTACCACCAAGGAATTACTGGAGTTAGTTG
AAGCATTAGGTCCCAAAATTTGTTTACTAAAAACACATGTGGATATCTTGACTGATTTTTCCATGGAGGG
CACAGTTAAGCCGCTAAAGGCATTATCCGCCAAGTACAATTTTTTACTCTTCGAGGACAGAAAATTTGCT
GACATTGGTAATACAGTCAAATTGCAGTACTCTGCGGGTGTATACAGAATAGCAGAATGGGCAGACATTA
CGAATGCACACGGTGTGGTGGGCCCAGGTATTGTTAGCGGTTTGAAGCAGGCGGCAGAAGAAGTAACAAA
GGAACCTAGAGGCCTTTTGATGTTAGCAGAATTGTCATGCAAGGGCTCCCTATCTACTGGAGAATATACT
AAGGGTACTGTTGACATTGCGAAGAGCGACAAAGATTTTGTTATCGGCTTTATTGCTCAAAGAGACATGG
GTGGAAGAGATGAAGGTTACGATTGGTTGATTATGACACCCGGTGTGGGTTTAGATGACAAGGGAGATGC
ATTGGGTCAACAGTATAGAACCGTGGATGATGTGGTTTCTACAGGATCTGACATTATTATTGTTGGAAGA
GGACTATTTGCAAAGGGAAGGGATGCTAAGGTAGAGGGTGAACGTTACAGAAAAGCAGGCTGGGAAGCAT
ATTTGAGAAGATGCGGCCAGCAAAACTAAAAAACTGTATTATAAGTAAATGCATGTATACTAAACTCACA
AATTAGAGCTTCAATTTAATTATATCAGTTATTACCCGAGTAGAGCACTTGAATCCACTGCCCCGGGAAT
CTCGGTCGTAATGATTTCTATAATGACGAAAAAAAAAAAATTGGAAAGAAAAAGCTTCATGGCCTTTATA
AAAAGGAACTATCCAATACCTCGCCAGAACCAAGTAACAGTATTTTACGGGGCACAAATCAAGAACAATA
AGACAGGACTGTAAAGATGGACGCATTGAACTCCAAAGAACAACAAGAGTTCCAAAAAGTAGTGGAACAA
AAGCAAATGAAGGATTTCATGCGTTTGTACTCTAATCTGGTAGAAAGATGTTTCACAGACTGTGTCAATG
ACTTCACAACATCAAAGCTAACCAATAAGGAACAAACATGCATCATGAAGTGCTCAGAAAAGTTCTTGAA
GCATAGCGAACGTGTAGGGCAGCGTTTCCAAGAACAAAACGCTGCCTTGGGACAAGGCTTGGGCCGATAA
GGTGTACTGGCGTATATATATCTAATTATGTATCTCTGGTGTAGCCCATTTTTAGCATGTAAATATAAAG
ACCGAGCGGCCGCGTGTTACAACCAATTAACCAATTCTGATTAGAAAAACTCATCGAGCATCAAATGAAA
CTGCAATTTATTCATATCAGGATTATCAATACCATATTTTTGAAAAAGCCGTTTCTGTAATGAAGGAGAA
AACTCACCGAGGCAGTTCCATAGGATGGCAAGATCCTGGTATCGGTCTGCGATTCCGACTCGTCCAACAT
CAATACAACCTATTAATTTCCCCTCGTCAAAAATAAGGTTATCAAGTGAGAAATCACCATGAGTGACGAC
TGAATCCGGTGAGAATGGCAAAAGCTTATGCATTTCTTTCCAGACTTGTTCAACAGGCCAGCCATTACGC
TCGTCATCAAAATCACTCGCATCAACCAAACCGTTATTCATTCGTGATTGCGCCTGAGCGAGGCGAAATA
CGCGATCGCTGTTAAAAGGACAATTACAAACAGGAATCGAATGCAACCGGCGCAGGAACACTGCCAGCGC
ATCAACAATATTTTCACCTGAATCAGGATATTCTTCTAATACCTGGAATGCTGTTTTCCCGGGGATCGCA
GTGGTGAGTAACCATGCATCATCAGGAGTACGGATAAAATGCTTGATGGTCGGAAGAGGCATAAATTCCG
TCAGCCAGTTTAGTCTGACCATCTCATCTGTAACATCATTGGCAACGCTACCTTTGCCATGTTTCAGAAA
CAACTCTGGCGCATCGGGCTTCCCATACAATCGATAGATTGTCGCACCTGATTGCCCGACATTATCGCGA
GCCCATTTATACCCATATAAATCAGCATCCATGTTGGAATTTAATCGCGGCCTGGAGCAAGACGTTTCCC
GTTGAATATGGCTCATAACACCCCTTGTATTACTGTTTATGTAAGCAGACAGTTTTATTGTTCATGATGA
TATATTTTTATCTTGTGCAATGTAACATCAGAGATTTTGAGACACAACGTGGCTTTGTTGAATAAATCGA
ACTTTTGCTGAGTTGAAGGATCAGTCATGACCAAAATCCCTTAACGTGAGTTTTCGTTCCACTGAGCGTC
AGACCCCGTAGAAAAGATCAAAGGATCTTCTTGAGATCCTTTTTTTCTGCGCGTAATCTGCTGCTTGCAA
ACAAAAAAACCACCGCTACCAGCGGTGGTTTGTTTGCCGGATCAAGAGCTACCAACTCTTTTTCCGAAGG
TAACTGGCTTCAGCAGAGCGCAGATACCAAATACTGTTCTTCTAGTGTAGCCGTAGTTAGGCCACCACTT
CAAGAACTCTGTAGCACCGCCTACATACCTCGCTCTGCTAATCCTGTTACCAGTGGCTGCTGCCAGTGGC
GATAAGTCGTGTCTTACCGGGTTGGACTCAAGACGATAGTTACCGGATAAGGCGCAGCGGTCGGGCTGAA
CGGGGGGTTCGTGCACACAGCCCAGCTTGGAGCGAACGACCTACACCGAACTGAGATACCTACAGCGTGA
GCTATGAGAAAGCGCCACGCTTCCCGAAGGGAGAAAGGCGGACAGGTATCCGGTAAGCGGCAGGGTCGGA
ACAGGAGAGCGCACGAGGGAGCTTCCAGGGGGAAACGCCTGGTATCTTTATAGTCCTGTCGGGTTTCGCC
ACCTCTGACTTGAGCGTCGATTTTTGTGATGCTCGTCAGGGGGGCGGAGCCTATGGAAAAACGCCAGCAA
CGCGGCCTTTTTACGGTTCCTGGCCTTTTGCTGGCCTTTTGCTCACATGTTCTTTCCTGCGTTATCCCCT
GATTCTGTGGATAACCGTGCGGCCGCCAATGCTAAATTCGAGTGAAACACAGGAAGATCAGAAAATCCTC
ATTTCATCCATATTAACAATAATTTCAAATGTTTATTTGCATTATTTGAAACTAGGCAAGACAAGCAACG
AAACGTTTTTGAAAATTTTGAGTATTTTCAATAAATTTGTAGAGGACTCAGATATTGAAAAAAAGCTACA
GCAATTAATACTTGATAAGAAGAGTATTGAGAAGGGCAACGGTTCATCATCTCATGGATCTGCACATGAA
CAAACACCAGAGTCAAACGACGTTGAAATTGAGGCTACTGCGCCAATTGATGACAATACAGACGATGATA
ACAAACCGAAGTTATCTGATGTAGAAAAGGATTAAAGATGCTAAGAGATAGTGATGATATTTCATAAATA
ATGTAATTCTATATATGTTAATTACCTTTTTTGCGAGGCATATTTATGGTGAAGGATAAGTTTTGACCAT
CAAAGAAGGTTAATGTGGCTGTGGTTTCAGGGTCCATAAAGCCCACATGGATAACATTACCCCTGAATTC
GCATCTAGACTGAACTGGCCGATAATTGCAGACGAACGCCTTGCCAACAGGGAGTTCTTCAGAGACATGG
AGGCTCAAAACGAAATTATTGACAGCCTAGACATCAATAGTCATACAACAGAAAGCGACCACCCAACTTT
GGCTGATAATAGCGTATAAACAATGCATACTTTGTACGTTCAAAATACAATGCAGTAGATATATTTATGC
ATATTACATATAATACATATCACATAGGAAGCAACAGGCGCGTTGGACTTTTAATTTTCGAGGACCGCGA
ATCCTTACATCACACCCAATCCCCCACAAGTGATCCC
